Addgene plasmid #148284: pnEA-NpM-DmThor_50-83-Y54AM59A-GB1_AA
Purpose: Bacterial Expression of DmThor_50-83-Y54AM59A
Depositing lab: Elisa Izaurralde. Depositing organization: Max Planck Institute for Developmental Biology. Publication: 4E-BPs require non-canonical 4E-binding motifs and a lateral surface of eIF4E to repress translation. Igreja C, Peter D, Weiler C, Izaurralde E. Nat Commun. 2014 Sep 2;5:4790. doi: 10.1038/ncomms5790. PubMed 25179781.
Backbone
  Vector backbone: Unknown
  Vector type: Bacterial Expression
Growth in bacteria
  Bacterial resistance: Ampicillin, 100 μg/mL
  Growth temperature: 37°C
  Growth strain: DH5alpha
  Copy number: Low Copy
Gene/Insert
  Gene/Insert name: DmThor_50-83-Y54AM59A
  Species: D. melanogaster (fly)
  Entrez Gene: Thor (a.k.a. Dmel_CG8846, 153432_at, 43-BP, 4E-BP, 4E-BP1, 4EBP, 4e-BP, 4e-bp, 4eBP, 4ebp, BcDNA.HL08053, BcDNA:HL08053, CG8846, CT8705, Dm 4E-BP, Dmel\CG8846, Phas1, Thor/EIF4EBP, anon-WO0172774.158, d4E-BP, d4E-BP1, d4EBP, d4e-bp, d4eBP, dthor, eIF4E-BP, l(2)06270, l(2)k07736, l(2)k13517, pp20, thor)
  Cloning method: Unknown
Terms and licenses: Academic/Nonprofit Terms; Industry Terms: Not Available to Industry
Depositor comments: sequence extracted from NCBI:NM_057947.4 Plasmids from this collection were made available to the research community and donated after the lab closed. Please note that the sequence provided by the depositing laboratory may be theoretical/predicted or based on Sanger sequencing results. There may be discrepancies between sequencing results obtained by Addgene and the depositor sequence. If an Addgene verified sequence is not available, please contact before placing your order to request that our lab fully sequence the plasmid.
How to cite: pnEA-NpM-DmThor_50-83-Y54AM59A-GB1_AA was a gift from Elisa Izaurralde (Addgene plasmid # 148284 ; http://n2t.net/addgene:148284 ; RRID:Addgene_148284)
