[The description below was written by a language model from this plasmid's Addgene catalogue record and pLannotate feature annotations shown in this document.]
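Description:
pnEA-NpM-DmThor_50-83-Y54AM59A-GB1_AA is a 7,071 bp bacterial expression plasmid for producing a short mutant fragment of the Drosophila melanogaster eIF4E-binding protein Thor (4E-BP) in E. coli. The catalogue lists the backbone as unknown, but the annotated features show a pBR322/pET-like architecture. It has a ColE1/pMB1-type origin together with the bom region and the rop gene, which keeps copy number low, in line with the record's low-copy designation. Selection is by ampicillin through the bla gene and its own promoter. Several tetracycline-resistance fragments and the tet promoter remain as interrupted remnants of the parental vector and are not expected to confer resistance.

The expression cassette is driven by a T7 promoter followed by a lac operator and the phage T7 gene 10 ribosome binding site. A plasmid-borne lacI gene supplies the repressor, so expression is IPTG-inducible in hosts that provide T7 RNA polymerase. The reading frame begins with a cytosolic maltose-binding protein lacking its signal sequence. Downstream lies an unannotated gap that, going by position and the construct name, should hold Thor residues 50–83 with the Y54A and M59A substitutions, although the feature table does not label it. A GB1 domain from streptococcal protein G follows as a C-terminal solubility partner. A short match to the T7 gene 10B-derived SET1 tag and the T7 terminator close the cassette.

Flanking a small peptide with MBP and GB1 is a common way to improve its solubility and aid purification. The associated publication concerns how 4E-BPs bind eIF4E to repress translation, which suggests the construct supplied a mutant peptide for binding studies, though the record does not state the role of the two substitutions.
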