Features (pLannotate 1.2.2; 20 found; start..end, strand, type, name):
    104..208     +  promoter       AmpR promoter: bla
    209..1069    +  CDS            AmpR: β-lactamase; bla; confers resistance to ampicillin, carbenicillin, and related antibiotics
   1240..1828    +  rep_origin     ori: high-copy-number ColE1/pMB1/pBR322/pUC origin of replication
   2014..2156    -  misc_feature   bom: basis of mobility region from pBR322
   2258..2449    -  CDS            rop: Rop protein, which maintains plasmids at low copy number; rop
   2466..2846    +  CDS            YPB1_ECOLX: Protein predicted: Swiss-Prot protein existence level 4. From Escherichia coli.
   3088..3712    -  CDS            TcR (fragment): tetracycline efflux protein; tet; confers resistance to tetracycline
   3727..3748    -  protein_bind   CAP binding site: CAP binding activates transcription in the presence of cAMP. E. coli catabolite activator protein
   3761..4843    -  CDS            lacI: lac repressor; lacI; The lac repressor binds to the lac operator to inhibit transcription in E. coli. This inhibition can be relieved by adding lactose or isopropyl-β-D-thiogalactopyranoside (IPTG).
   4844..4921    -  promoter       lacI promoter: lacI
   4929..5208    -  CDS            TcR (fragment): tetracycline efflux protein; tet; confers resistance to tetracycline
   5230..5248    +  promoter       T7 promoter: promoter for bacteriophage T7 RNA polymerase
   5249..5273    +  protein_bind   lac operator: The lac repressor binds to the lac operator to inhibit transcription in E. coli. This inhibition can be relieved by adding lactose or isopropyl-β-D-thiogalactopyranoside (IPTG). lac repressor encoded by lacI
   5288..5310    +  RBS            RBS: efficient ribosome binding site from bacteriophage T7 gene 10 (Olins and Rangwala, 1989)
   5321..6417    +  CDS            MBP (fragment): maltose binding protein from E. coli; malE (mutated); This version of the gene does not encode a signal sequence, so MBP will remain in the cytosol.
   6577..6734    +  CDS            GB1 (fragment): B1 domain of Streptococcal protein G effective as a solubilizing fusion partner (Cheng and Patel, 2004)
   6755..6804    +  CDS            SET1 (fragment): solubility-enhancement tag derived from T7 phage gene 10B
   6812..6859    +  terminator     T7 terminator: transcription terminator for bacteriophage T7 RNA polymerase
   6882..6986    -  CDS            TcR (fragment): tetracycline efflux protein; tet; confers resistance to tetracycline
   7034..7062    -  promoter       tet promoter: E. coli promoter for tetracycline efflux protein gene
>Addgene plasmid #148284 | pnEA-NpM-DmThor_50-83-Y54AM59A-GB1_AA | depositor full sequence | sequence record 290732 | Full Sequence
TTCTTGAAGACGAAAGGGCCTCGTGATACGCCTATTTTTATAGGTTAATGTCATGATAATAATGGTTTCT
TAGACGTCAGGTGGCACTTTTCGGGGAAATGTGCGCGGAACCCCTATTTGTTTATTTTTCTAAATACATT
CAAATATGTATCCGCTCATGAGACAATAACCCTGATAAATGCTTCAATAATATTGAAAAAGGAAGAGTAT
GAGTATTCAACATTTCCGTGTCGCCCTTATTCCCTTTTTTGCGGCATTTTGCCTTCCTGTTTTTGCTCAC
CCAGAAACGCTGGTGAAAGTAAAAGATGCTGAAGATCAGTTGGGTGCACGAGTGGGTTACATCGAACTGG
ATCTCAACAGCGGTAAGATCCTTGAGAGTTTTCGCCCCGAAGAACGTTTTCCAATGATGAGCACTTTTAA
AGTTCTGCTATGTGGCGCGGTATTATCCCGTGTTGACGCCGGGCAAGAGCAACTCGGTCGCCGCATACAC
TATTCTCAGAATGACTTGGTTGAGTACTCACCAGTCACAGAAAAGCATCTTACGGATGGCATGACAGTAA
GAGAATTATGCAGTGCTGCCATAACCATGAGTGATAACACTGCGGCCAACTTACTTCTGACAACGATCGG
AGGACCGAAGGAGCTAACCGCTTTTTTGCACAACATGGGGGATCATGTAACTCGCCTTGATCGTTGGGAA
CCGGAGCTGAATGAAGCCATACCAAACGACGAGCGTGACACCACGATGCCTGCAGCAATGGCAACAACGT
TGCGCAAACTATTAACTGGCGAACTACTTACTCTAGCTTCCCGGCAACAATTAATAGACTGGATGGAGGC
GGATAAAGTTGCAGGACCACTTCTGCGCTCGGCCCTTCCGGCTGGCTGGTTTATTGCTGATAAATCTGGA
GCCGGTGAGCGTGGGTCTCGCGGTATCATTGCAGCACTGGGGCCAGATGGTAAGCCCTCCCGTATCGTAG
TTATCTACACGACGGGGAGTCAGGCAACTATGGATGAACGAAATAGACAGATCGCTGAGATAGGTGCCTC
ACTGATTAAGCATTGGTAACTGTCAGACCAAGTTTACTCATATATACTTTAGATTGATTTAAAACTTCAT
TTTTAATTTAAAAGGATCTAGGTGAAGATCCTTTTTGATAATCTCATGACCAAAATCCCTTAACGTGAGT
TTTCGTTCCACTGAGCGTCAGACCCCGTAGAAAAGATCAAAGGATCTTCTTGAGATCCTTTTTTTCTGCG
CGTAATCTGCTGCTTGCAAACAAAAAAACCACCGCTACCAGCGGTGGTTTGTTTGCCGGATCAAGAGCTA
CCAACTCTTTTTCCGAAGGTAACTGGCTTCAGCAGAGCGCAGATACCAAATACTGTCCTTCTAGTGTAGC
CGTAGTTAGGCCACCACTTCAAGAACTCTGTAGCACCGCCTACATACCTCGCTCTGCTAATCCTGTTACC
AGTGGCTGCTGCCAGTGGCGATAAGTCGTGTCTTACCGGGTTGGACTCAAGACGATAGTTACCGGATAAG
GCGCAGCGGTCGGGCTGAACGGGGGGTTCGTGCACACAGCCCAGCTTGGAGCGAACGACCTACACCGAAC
TGAGATACCTACAGCGTGAGCTATGAGAAAGCGCCACGCTTCCCGAAGGGAGAAAGGCGGACAGGTATCC
GGTAAGCGGCAGGGTCGGAACAGGAGAGCGCACGAGGGAGCTTCCAGGGGGAAACGCCTGGTATCTTTAT
AGTCCTGTCGGGTTTCGCCACCTCTGACTTGAGCGTCGATTTTTGTGATGCTCGTCAGGGGGGCGGAGCC
TATGGAAAAACGCCAGCAACGCGGCCTTTTTACGGTTCCTGGCCTTTTGCTGGCCTTTTGCTCACATGTT
CTTTCCTGCGTTATCCCCTGATTCTGTGGATAACCGTATTACCGCCTTTGAGTGAGCTGATACCGCTCGC
CGCAGCCGAACGACCGAGCGCAGCGAGTCAGTGAGCGAGGAAGCGGAAGAGCGCCTGATGCGGTATTTTC
TCCTTACGCATCTGTGCGGTATTTCACACCGCATATATGGTGCACTCTCAGTACAATCTGCTCTGATGCC
GCATAGTTAAGCCAGTATACACTCCGCTATCGCTACGTGACTGGGTCATGGCTGCGCCCCGACACCCGCC
AACACCCGCTGACGCGCCCTGACGGGCTTGTCTGCTCCCGGCATCCGCTTACAGACAAGCTGTGACCGTC
TCCGGGAGCTGCATGTGTCAGAGGTTTTCACCGTCATCACCGAAACGCGCGAGGCAGCTGCGGTAAAGCT
CATCAGCGTGGTCGTGAAGCGATTCACAGATGTCTGCCTGTTCATCCGCGTCCAGCTCGTTGAGTTTCTC
CAGAAGCGTTAATGTCTGGCTTCTGATAAAGCGGGCCATGTTAAGGGCGGTTTTTTCCTGTTTGGTCACT
GATGCCTCCGTGTAAGGGGGATTTCTGTTCATGGGGGTAATGATACCGATGAAACGAGAGAGGATGCTCA
CGATACGGGTTACTGATGATGAACATGCCCGGTTACTGGAACGTTGTGAGGGTAAACAACTGGCGGTATG
GATGCGGCGGGACCAGAGAAAAATCACTCAGGGTCAATGCCAGCGCTTCGTTAATACAGATGTAGGTGTT
CCACAGGGTAGCCAGCAGCATCCTGCGATGCAGATCCGGAACATAATGGTGCAGGGCGCTGACTTCCGCG
TTTCCAGACTTTACGAAACACGGAAACCGAAGACCATTCATGTTGTTGCTCAGGTCGCAGACGTTTTGCA
GCAGCAGTCGCTTCACGTTCGCTCGCGTATCGGTGATTCATTCTGCTAACCAGTAAGGCAACCCCGCCAG
CCTAGCCGGGTCCTCAACGACAGGAGCACGATCATGCGCACCCGTGGCCAGGACCCAACGCTGCCCGAGA
TGCGCCGCGTGCGGCTGCTGGAGATGGCGGACGCGATGGATATGTTCTGCCAAGGGTTGGTTTGCGCATT
CACAGTTCTCCGCAAGAATTGATTGGCTCCAATTCTTGGAGTGGTGAATCCGTTAGCGAGGTGCCGCCGG
CTTCCATTCAGGTCGAGGTGGCCCGGCTCCATGCACCGCGACGCAACGCGGGGAGGCAGACAAGGTATAG
GGCGGCGCCTACAATCCATGCCAACCCGTTCCATGTGCTCGCCGAGGCGGCATAAATCGCCGTGACGATC
AGCGGTCCAGTGATCGAAGTTAGGCTGGTAAGAGCCGCGAGCGATCCTTGAAGCTGTCCCTGATGGTCGT
CATCTACCTGCCTGGACAGCATGGCCTGCAACGCGGGCATCCCGATGCCGCCGGAAGCGAGAAGAATCAT
AATGGGGAAGGCCATCCAGCCTCGCGTCGCGAACGCCAGCAAGACGTAGCCCAGCGCGTCGGCCGCCATG
CCGGCGATAATGGCCTGCTTCTCGCCGAAACGTTTGGTGGCGGGACCAGTGACGAAGGCTTGAGCGAGGG
CGTGCAAGATTCCGAATACCGCAAGCGACAGGCCGATCATCGTCGCGCTCCAGCGAAAGCGGTCCTCGCC
GAAAATGACCCAGAGCGCTGCCGGCACCTGTCCTACGAGTTGCATGATAAAGAAGACAGTCATAAGTGCG
GCGACGATAGTCATGCCCCGCGCCCACCGGAAGGAGCTGACTGGGTTGAAGGCTCTCAAGGGCATCGGTC
GAGATCCCGGTGCCTAATGAGTGAGCTAACTTACATTAATTGCGTTGCGCTCACTGCCCGCTTTCCAGTC
GGGAAACCTGTCGTGCCAGCTGCATTAATGAATCGGCCAACGCGCGGGGAGAGGCGGTTTGCGTATTGGG
CGCCAGGGTGGTTTTTCTTTTCACCAGTGAGACGGGCAACAGCTGATTGCCCTTCACCGCCTGGCCCTGA
GAGAGTTGCAGCAAGCGGTCCACGCTGGTTTGCCCCAGCAGGCGAAAATCCTGTTTGATGGTGGTTAACG
GCGGGATATAACATGAGCTGTCTTCGGTATCGTCGTATCCCACTACCGAGATATCCGCACCAACGCGCAG
CCCGGACTCGGTAATGGCGCGCATTGCGCCCAGCGCCATCTGATCGTTGGCAACCAGCATCGCAGTGGGA
ACGATGCCCTCATTCAGCATTTGCATGGTTTGTTGAAAACCGGACATGGCACTCCAGTCGCCTTCCCGTT
CCGCTATCGGCTGAATTTGATTGCGAGTGAGATATTTATGCCAGCCAGCCAGACGCAGACGCGCCGAGAC
AGAACTTAATGGGCCCGCTAACAGCGCGATTTGCTGGTGACCCAATGCGACCAGATGCTCCACGCCCAGT
CGCGTACCGTCTTCATGGGAGAAAATAATACTGTTGATGGGTGTCTGGTCAGAGACATCAAGAAATAACG
CCGGAACATTAGTGCAGGCAGCTTCCACAGCAATGGCATCCTGGTCATCCAGCGGATAGTTAATGATCAG
CCCACTGACGCGTTGCGCGAGAAGATTGTGCACCGCCGCTTTACAGGCTTCGACGCCGCTTCGTTCTACC
ATCGACACCACCACGCTGGCACCCAGTTGATCGGCGCGAGATTTAATCGCCGCGACAATTTGCGACGGCG
CGTGCAGGGCCAGACTGGAGGTGGCAACGCCAATCAGCAACGACTGTTTGCCCGCCAGTTGTTGTGCCAC
GCGGTTGGGAATGTAATTCAGCTCCGCCATCGCCGCTTCCACTTTTTCCCGCGTTTTCGCAGAAACGTGG
CTGGCCTGGTTCACCACGCGGGAAACGGTCTGATAAGAGACACCGGCATACTCTGCGACATCGTATAACG
TTACTGGTTTCACATTCACCACCCTGAATTGACTCTCTTCCGGGCGCTATCATGCCATACCGCGAAAGGT
TTTGCGCCATTCGATGGTGTCCGGGATCTCGACGCTCTCCCTTATGCGACTCCTGCATTAGGAAGCAGCC
CAGTAGTAGGTTGAGGCCGTTGAGCACCGCCGCCGCAAGGAATGGTGCATGCAAGGAGATGGCGCCCAAC
AGTCCCCCGGCCACGGGGCCTGCCACCATACCCACGCCGAAACAAGCGCTCATGAGCCCGAAGTGGCGAG
CCCGATCTTCCCCATCGGTGATGTCGGCGATATAGGCGCCAGCAACCGCACCTGTGGCGCCGGTGATGCC
GGCCACGATGCGTCCGGCGTAGAGGATCGAGATCTCGATCCCGCGAAATTAATACGACTCACTATAGGGG
AATTGTGAGCGGATAACAATTCCCCACTAGTAATAATTTTGTTTAACTTTAAGAAGGAGATATACCATGG
AAACTGAAGAAGGTAAACTGGTAATCTGGATTAACGGCGATAAAGGCTATAACGGTCTCGCTGAAGTCGG
TAAGAAATTCGAGAAAGATACCGGAATTAAAGTCACCGTTGAGCATCCGGATAAACTGGAAGAGAAATTC
CCACAGGTTGCGGCAACTGGCGATGGCCCTGACATTATCTTCTGGGCACACGACCGCTTTGGTGGCTACG
CTCAATCTGGCCTGTTGGCTGAAATCACCCCGGACAAAGCGTTCCAGGACAAGCTGTATCCGTTTACCTG
GGATGCCGTACGTTACAACGGCAAGCTGATTGCTTACCCGATCGCTGTTGAAGCGTTATCGCTGATTTAT
AACAAAGACCTGCTGCCGAACCCGCCAAAAACCTGGGAAGAGATCCCGGCGCTGGATAAAGAACTGAAAG
CGAAAGGTAAGAGCGCCCTGATGTTCAACCTGCAAGAACCGTACTTCACCTGGCCGCTGATTGCTGCTGA
CGGGGGTTATGCGTTCAAGTATGAAAACGGCAAGTACGACATTAAAGACGTGGGCGTGGATAACGCTGGC
GCGAAAGCGGGTCTGACCTTCCTGGTTGACCTGATTAAAAACAAACACATGAATGCAGACACCGATTACT
CCATCGCAGAAGCTGCCTTTAATAAAGGCGAAACAGCGATGACCATCAACGGCCCGTGGGCATGGTCCAA
CATCGACACCAGCAAAGTGAATTATGGTGTAACGGTACTGCCGACCTTCAAGGGTCAACCATCCAAACCG
TTCGTTGGCGTGCTGAGCGCAGGTATTAACGCCGCCAGTCCGAACAAAGAGCTGGCAAAAGAGTTCCTCG
AAAACTATCTGCTGACTGATGAAGGTCTGGAAGCGGTTAATAAAGACAAACCGCTGGGTGCCGTAGCGCT
GAAGTCTTACGAGGAAGAGTTGGCGAAAGATCCACGTATTGCCGCCACGATGGAAAACGCCCAGAAAGGT
GAAATCATGCCGAACATCCCGCAGATGTCCGCTTTCTGGTATGCCGTGCGTACTGCGGTGATCAACGCCG
CCAGCGGTCGTCAGACTGTCGATGAAGCCCTTAAAGACGCGCAGACTGGTACCGGCAGCGGCCTGGAAGT
TCTGTTCCAGGGGCCCCATATGACCAAACTTATCGCCGAGCGGGCTTTCGCGAAGAATCTCCGTGGCTCC
CCATTGAGCCAAACTCCGCCGTCCAACGTGCCCAGTTGCTTGCTGAGGGGAACTGCTAGCATGCAGTACA
AACTTATCCTGAACGGTAAAACCCTGAAAGGTGAAACCACCACCGAAGCTGTTGACGCTGCTACCGCGGA
AAAAGTTTTCAAACAGTACGCTAACGACAACGGTGTTGACGGTGAATGGACCTACGACGACGCTACCAAA
ACCTACACCGTAACGGAATGACCTAGGAGATCCGGCTGCTAACAAAGCCCGAAAGGAAGCTGAGTTGGCT
GCTGCCACCGCTGAGCAATAACTAGCATAACCCCTTGGGGCCTCTAAACGGGTCTTGAGGGGTTTTTTGC
TGAAAGGAGGAACTATATCCGGATATCCCGCAAGAGGCCCGGCAGTACCGGCATAACCAAGCCTATGCCT
ACAGCATCCAGGGTGACGGTGCCGAGGATGACGATGAGCGCATTGTTAGATTTCATACACGGTGCCTGAC
TGCGTTAGCAATTTAACTGTGATAAACTACCGCATTAAAGCTTATCGATGATAAGCTGTCAAACATGAGA
A
